Addgene plasmid #216762: pENTR-Myc-TRIP12
Purpose: Myc-TRIP12; full length TRIP12 with an N-terminal Myc-tag
Depositing lab: Robert Sobol. Depositing organization: Brown University. Publication: Replication-associated base excision repair/single-strand break repair regulates PARG inhibitor response via the PRMT1/PRMT5/ATR axis. Ibrahim M, Roos WP, Schwartz JC, Khan MM, Al-Rahahleh RQ, Beers LA, Pearson CR, Langham KT, Boyang L, Clark J, Hayat F, Fang Q, Koczor CA, Migaud ME, Sobol RW. NAR Cancer. 2025 Dec 31;7(4):zcaf057. doi: 10.1093/narcan/zcaf057. eCollection 2025 Dec. PubMed 41480640.
Backbone
  Vector backbone: pENTR
  Backbone manufacturer: Genscript
  Backbone size w/o insert (bp): 2517
  Vector type: Mammalian Expression
Growth in bacteria
  Bacterial resistance: Kanamycin, 50 μg/mL
  Growth temperature: 37°C
  Growth strain: DH5alpha
  Copy number: Unknown
Gene/Insert
  Gene/Insert name: Myc-TRIP12
  Species: H. sapiens (human)
  Insert size (bp): 1268
  Entrez Gene: TRIP12 (a.k.a. MRD49, TRIP-12, TRIPC, ULF)
  Tag / fusion protein: Myc (N terminal on insert)
Resource information
  A portion of this plasmid was derived from a plasmid made by: Backbone purchased from Genscript
Terms and licenses: Academic/Nonprofit Terms; Industry Terms: Not Available to Industry
How to cite: pENTR-Myc-TRIP12 was a gift from Robert Sobol (Addgene plasmid # 216762 ; http://n2t.net/addgene:216762 ; RRID:Addgene_216762)
