[The description below was written by a language model from this plasmid's Addgene catalogue record and pLannotate feature annotations shown in this document.]
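Description:
pENTR-Myc-TRIP12 is a Gateway entry clone built on a pENTR backbone, carrying human TRIP12 coding sequence with an N-terminal Myc epitope tag. It is propagated in E. coli from a high-copy ColE1/pUC-type origin and selected with kanamycin through the aph(3')-Ia (KanR) gene. The insert sits between attL1 and attL2, the recombination sites used in the LR Clonase reaction to move an open reading frame into an attR-containing destination vector. Upstream rrnB T1 and T2 terminators shield the cloning region from read-through transcription, and a T7 promoter lies just outside attL2, facing back toward the insert. Short lacI and lacZα fragments are backbone remnants.

Although the repository lists the vector type as mammalian expression, the feature table shows no eukaryotic promoter or polyadenylation signal. Expression in mammalian cells would therefore depend on transferring the Myc-TRIP12 cassette into a suitable destination vector that supplies these elements. TRIP12 is a HECT-type E3 ubiquitin ligase that acts in the ubiquitin fusion degradation pathway and in the DNA damage response, where it suppresses RNF168. This matches the associated study of base excision and single-strand break repair and the response to PARG inhibitors.

One discrepancy should be noted. The stated purpose describes full-length TRIP12, but the recorded insert is only 1,268 bp and the whole sequenced plasmid is 3,785 nt. The annotation also calls the TRIP12 match a fragment of roughly 1.3 kb. This is far shorter than the full TRIP12 coding sequence, so the sequence record appears to hold only part of the protein, and users should verify which region is present.
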