Features (pLannotate 1.2.2; 10 found; start..end, strand, type, name):
    121..213     +  CDS            lacI (fragment): lac repressor; lacI; The lac repressor binds to the lac operator to inhibit transcription in E. coli. This inhibition can be relieved by adding lactose or isopropyl-β-D-thiogalactopyranoside (IPTG).
    268..295     -  terminator     rrnB T2 terminator: transcription terminator T2 from the E. coli rrnB gene
    427..470     +  terminator     rrnB T1 terminator: Escherichia coli rrnB; transcription terminator T1 from the E. coli rrnB gene
    517..553     -  CDS            lacZα (fragment): LacZα fragment of β-galactosidase; lacZ fragment
    569..668     +  protein_bind   attL1: mutant version of attL; recombination site for the Gateway® LR reaction LR Clonase™
    608..1897    +  CDS            TRIP12 (fragment): TRIPC_HUMAN - Also known as KIAA0045, ULF. Experimental evidence at protein level: Swiss-Prot protein existence level 1. E3 ubiquitin-protein ligase involved in ubiquitin fusion degradation (UFD) pathway and regulation of DNA repair (PubMed:19028681, PubMed:22884692). Part of the ubiquitin fusion degradation (UFD) pathway, a process that mediates ubiquitination of protein at their N-terminus, regardless of the presence of lysine residues in target proteins (PubMed:19028681). Acts as a key regulator of DNA damage response by acting as a suppressor of RNF168, an E3 ubiquitin-protein ligase that
   1910..2009    -  protein_bind   attL2: mutant version of attL; recombination site for the Gateway® LR reaction LR Clonase™
   2027..2045    -  promoter       T7 promoter: promoter for bacteriophage T7 RNA polymerase
   2179..2988    +  CDS            KanR: aminoglycoside phosphotransferase; aph(3')-Ia; confers resistance to kanamycin in bacteria or G418 (Geneticin®) in eukaryotes
   3135..3723    +  rep_origin     ori: high-copy-number ColE1/pMB1/pBR322/pUC origin of replication
>Addgene plasmid #216762 | pENTR-Myc-TRIP12 | depositor full sequence | sequence record 492919 | pENTR-Myc-TRIP12 sequence 3785 bps
CTTTCCTGCGTTATCCCCTGATTCTGTGGATAACCGTATTACCGCCTTTGAGTGAGCTGATACCGCTCGC
CGCAGCCGAACGACCGAGCGCAGCGAGTCAGTGAGCGAGGAAGCGGAAGAGCGCCCAATACGCAAACCGC
CTCTCCCCGCGCGTTGGCCGATTCATTAATGCAGCTGGCACGACAGGTTTCCCGACTGGAAAGCGGGCAG
TGAGCGCAACGCAATTAATACGCGTACCGCTAGCCAGGAAGAGTTTGTAGAAACGCAAAAAGGCCATCCG
TCAGGATGGCCTTCTGCTTAGTTTGATGCCTGGCAGTTTATGGCGGGCGTCCTGCCCGCCACCCTCCGGG
CCGTTGCTTCACAACGTTCAAATCCGCTCCCGGCGGATTTGTCCTACTCAGGAGAGCGTTCACCGACAAA
CAACAGATAAAACGAAAGGCCCAGTCTTCCGACTGAGCCTTTCGTTTTATTTGATGCCTGGCAGTTCCCT
ACTCTCGCGTTAACGCTAGCATGGATGTTTTCCCAGTCACGACGTTGTAAAACGACGGCCAGTCTTAAGC
TCGGGCCCCAAATAATGATTTTATTTTGACTGATAGTGACCTGTTCGTTGCAACAAATTGATGAGCAATG
CTTTTTTATAATGCCAACTTTGTACAAAAAAGCAGGCTCCGCGGCCGCCCCCTTCACCATGGAACAAAAA
CTCATCTCAGAAGAGGATCTGGCAGCAGAGTCTGTGATGCAGGACCTCGGCAGCTCACGGGCCATGTTAG
AAATCCAGTATGAAAATGAGGTTGGTACAGGTCTTGGGCCTACACTGGAGTTTTATGCGCTTGTATCTCA
GGAACTACAGAGAGCTGACTTGGGTCTTTGGAGAGGTGAAGAAGTAACTCTTAGCAATCCAAAAGGGAGC
CAAGAAGGGACCAAGTATATTCAAAACCTCCAGGGCCTGTTTGCGCTTCCCTTTGGTAGGACAGCAAAGC
CAGCTCATATCGCAAAGGTTAAGATGAAGTTTCGCTTCTTAGGAAAATTAATGGCCAAGGCTATCATGGA
TTTCAGATTGGTGGACCTTCCCCTTGGCTTACCCTTTTATAAATGGATGCTACGGCAAGAAACTTCACTG
ACATCACACGATTTGTTTGACATCGACCCAGTTGTAGCCAGATCAGTTTATCACCTAGAAGACATTGTCA
GACAGAAGAAAAGACTTGAACAAGATAAATCCCAGACCAAAGAGAGTCTACAGTATGCATTAGAAACCTT
GACTATGAATGGCTGCTCAGTTGAAGATCTAGGACTGGATTTCACTCTGCCAGGGTTTCCCAATATCGAA
CTGAAGAAAGGAGGGAAGGATATACCAGTCACTATCCACAATTTAGAGGAGTATCTAAGACTGGTTATAT
TCTGGGCACTAAATGAAGGCGTTTCTAGGCAATTTGATTCGTTCAGAGATGGATTTGAATCAGTCTTCCC
ACTCAGTCATCTTCAGTACTTCTACCCGGAGGAACTGGATCAGCTCCTTTGTGGCAGTAAAGCAGACACT
TGGGATGCAAAGACACTGATGGAATGCTGTAGGCCTGATCATGGTTATACTCATGACAGTCGGGCTGTGA
AGTTTTTGTTTGAGATTCTCAGTAGTTTTGATAATGAGCAGCAGAGGTTATTTCTCCAGTTTGTGACTGG
TAGCCCAAGATTGCCTGTTGGAGGATTCCGGAGTTTGAATCCACCTTTGACAATTGTCCGAAAGACGTTT
GAATCAACAGAAAACCCAGATGACTTCTTGCCCTCTGTAATGACTTGTGTGAACTATCTTAAGTTGCCGG
ACTATTCAAGCATTGAGATAATGCGTGAAAAACTGTTGATAGCAGCAAGAGAAGGGCAGCAGTCGTTCCA
TCTTTCCTGAGGCGCGCCGACCCAGCTTTCTTGTACAAAGTTGGCATTATAAGAAAGCATTGCTTATCAA
TTTGTTGCAACGAACAGGTCACTATCAGTCAAAATAAAATCATTATTTGCCATCCAGCTGATATCCCCTA
TAGTGAGTCGTATTACATGGTCATAGCTGTTTCCTGGCAGCTCTGGCCCGTGTCTCAAAATCTCTGATGT
TACATTGCACAAGATAAAAATATATCATCATGAACAATAAAACTGTCTGCTTACATAAACAGTAATACAA
GGGGTGTTATGAGCCATATTCAACGGGAAACGTCGAGGCCGCGATTAAATTCCAACATGGATGCTGATTT
ATATGGGTATAAATGGGCTCGCGATAATGTCGGGCAATCAGGTGCGACAATCTATCGCTTGTATGGGAAG
CCCGATGCGCCAGAGTTGTTTCTGAAACATGGCAAAGGTAGCGTTGCCAATGATGTTACAGATGAGATGG
TCAGACTAAACTGGCTGACGGAATTTATGCCTCTTCCGACCATCAAGCATTTTATCCGTACTCCTGATGA
TGCATGGTTACTCACCACTGCGATCCCCGGAAAAACAGCATTCCAGGTATTAGAAGAATATCCTGATTCA
GGTGAAAATATTGTTGATGCGCTGGCAGTGTTCCTGCGCCGGTTGCATTCGATTCCTGTTTGTAATTGTC
CTTTTAACAGCGATCGCGTATTTCGTCTCGCTCAGGCGCAATCACGAATGAATAACGGTTTGGTTGATGC
GAGTGATTTTGATGACGAGCGTAATGGCTGGCCTGTTGAACAAGTCTGGAAAGAAATGCATAAACTTTTG
CCATTCTCACCGGATTCAGTCGTCACTCATGGTGATTTCTCACTTGATAACCTTATTTTTGACGAGGGGA
AATTAATAGGTTGTATTGATGTTGGACGAGTCGGAATCGCAGACCGATACCAGGATCTTGCCATCCTATG
GAACTGCCTCGGTGAGTTTTCTCCTTCATTACAGAAACGGCTTTTTCAAAAATATGGTATTGATAATCCT
GATATGAATAAATTGCAGTTTCATTTGATGCTCGATGAGTTTTTCTAATCAGAATTGGTTAATTGGTTGT
AACACTGGCAGAGCATTACGCTGACTTGACGGGACGGCGCAAGCTCATGACCAAAATCCCTTAACGTGAG
TTACGCGTCGTTCCACTGAGCGTCAGACCCCGTAGAAAAGATCAAAGGATCTTCTTGAGATCCTTTTTTT
CTGCGCGTAATCTGCTGCTTGCAAACAAAAAAACCACCGCTACCAGCGGTGGTTTGTTTGCCGGATCAAG
AGCTACCAACTCTTTTTCCGAAGGTAACTGGCTTCAGCAGAGCGCAGATACCAAATACTGTCCTTCTAGT
GTAGCCGTAGTTAGGCCACCACTTCAAGAACTCTGTAGCACCGCCTACATACCTCGCTCTGCTAATCCTG
TTACCAGTGGCTGCTGCCAGTGGCGATAAGTCGTGTCTTACCGGGTTGGACTCAAGACGATAGTTACCGG
ATAAGGCGCAGCGGTCGGGCTGAACGGGGGGTTCGTGCACACAGCCCAGCTTGGAGCGAACGACCTACAC
CGAACTGAGATACCTACAGCGTGAGCATTGAGAAAGCGCCACGCTTCCCGAAGGGAGAAAGGCGGACAGG
TATCCGGTAAGCGGCAGGGTCGGAACAGGAGAGCGCACGAGGGAGCTTCCAGGGGGAAACGCCTGGTATC
TTTATAGTCCTGTCGGGTTTCGCCACCTCTGACTTGAGCGTCGATTTTTGTGATGCTCGTCAGGGGGGCG
GAGCCTATGGAAAAACGCCAGCAACGCGGCCTTTTTACGGTTCCTGGCCTTTTGCTGGCCTTTTGCTCAC
ATGTT
