Features (pLannotate 1.2.2; 10 found; start..end, strand, type, name):
    121..213     +  CDS            lacI (fragment): lac repressor; lacI; The lac repressor binds to the lac operator to inhibit transcription in E. coli. This inhibition can be relieved by adding lactose or isopropyl-β-D-thiogalactopyranoside (IPTG).
    268..295     -  terminator     rrnB T2 terminator: transcription terminator T2 from the E. coli rrnB gene
    427..470     +  terminator     rrnB T1 terminator: Escherichia coli rrnB; transcription terminator T1 from the E. coli rrnB gene
    517..553     -  CDS            lacZα (fragment): LacZα fragment of β-galactosidase; lacZ fragment
    569..668     +  protein_bind   attL1: mutant version of attL; recombination site for the Gateway® LR reaction LR Clonase™
    608..1897    +  CDS            TRIP12 (fragment): TRIPC_HUMAN - Also known as KIAA0045, ULF. Experimental evidence at protein level: Swiss-Prot protein existence level 1. E3 ubiquitin-protein ligase involved in ubiquitin fusion degradation (UFD) pathway and regulation of DNA repair (PubMed:19028681, PubMed:22884692). Part of the ubiquitin fusion degradation (UFD) pathway, a process that mediates ubiquitination of protein at their N-terminus, regardless of the presence of lysine residues in target proteins (PubMed:19028681). Acts as a key regulator of DNA damage response by acting as a suppressor of RNF168, an E3 ubiquitin-protein ligase that
   1910..2009    -  protein_bind   attL2: mutant version of attL; recombination site for the Gateway® LR reaction LR Clonase™
   2027..2045    -  promoter       T7 promoter: promoter for bacteriophage T7 RNA polymerase
   2179..2988    +  CDS            KanR: aminoglycoside phosphotransferase; aph(3')-Ia; confers resistance to kanamycin in bacteria or G418 (Geneticin®) in eukaryotes
   3135..3723    +  rep_origin     ori: high-copy-number ColE1/pMB1/pBR322/pUC origin of replication
>Addgene plasmid #216762 | pENTR-Myc-TRIP12 | addgene full sequence | sequence record 498091 | Addgene NGS Result
CTTTCCTGCGTTATCCCCTGATTCTGTGGATAACCGTATTACCGCCTTTGAGTGAGCTGATACCGCTCGC
CGCAGCCGAACGACCGAGCGCAGCGAGTCAGTGAGCGAGGAAGCGGAAGAGCGCCCAATACGCAAACCGC
CTCTCCCCGCGCGTTGGCCGATTCATTAATGCAGCTGGCACGACAGGTTTCCCGACTGGAAAGCGGGCAG
TGAGCGCAACGCAATTAATACGCGTACCGCTAGCCAGGAAGAGTTTGTAGAAACGCAAAAAGGCCATCCG
TCAGGATGGCCTTCTGCTTAGTTTGATGCCTGGCAGTTTATGGCGGGCGTCCTGCCCGCCACCCTCCGGG
CCGTTGCTTCACAACGTTCAAATCCGCTCCCGGCGGATTTGTCCTACTCAGGAGAGCGTTCACCGACAAA
CAACAGATAAAACGAAAGGCCCAGTCTTCCGACTGAGCCTTTCGTTTTATTTGATGCCTGGCAGTTCCCT
ACTCTCGCGTTAACGCTAGCATGGATGTTTTCCCAGTCACGACGTTGTAAAACGACGGCCAGTCTTAAGC
TCGGGCCCCAAATAATGATTTTATTTTGACTGATAGTGACCTGTTCGTTGCAACAAATTGATGAGCAATG
CTTTTTTATAATGCCAACTTTGTACAAAAAAGCAGGCTCCGCGGCCGCCCCCTTCACCATGGAACAAAAA
CTCATCTCAGAAGAGGATCTGGCAGCAGAGTCTGTGATGCAGGACCTCGGCAGCTCACGGGCCATGTTAG
AAATCCAGTATGAAAATGAGGTTGGTACAGGTCTTGGGCCTACACTGGAGTTTTATGCGCTTGTATCTCA
GGAACTACAGAGAGCTGACTTGGGTCTTTGGAGAGGTGAAGAAGTAACTCTTAGCAATCCAAAAGGGAGC
CAAGAAGGGACCAAGTATATTCAAAACCTCCAGGGCCTGTTTGCGCTTCCCTTTGGTAGGACAGCAAAGC
CAGCTCATATCGCAAAGGTTAAGATGAAGTTTCGCTTCTTAGGAAAATTAATGGCCAAGGCTATCATGGA
TTTCAGATTGGTGGACCTTCCCCTTGGCTTACCCTTTTATAAATGGATGCTACGGCAAGAAACTTCACTG
ACATCACACGATTTGTTTGACATCGACCCAGTTGTAGCCAGATCAGTTTATCACCTAGAAGACATTGTCA
GACAGAAGAAAAGACTTGAACAAGATAAATCCCAGACCAAAGAGAGTCTACAGTATGCATTAGAAACCTT
GACTATGAATGGCTGCTCAGTTGAAGATCTAGGACTGGATTTCACTCTGCCAGGGTTTCCCAATATCGAA
CTGAAGAAAGGAGGGAAGGATATACCAGTCACTATCCACAATTTAGAGGAGTATCTAAGACTGGTTATAT
TCTGGGCACTAAATGAAGGCGTTTCTAGGCAATTTGATTCGTTCAGAGATGGATTTGAATCAGTCTTCCC
ACTCAGTCATCTTCAGTACTTCTACCCGGAGGAACTGGATCAGCTCCTTTGTGGCAGTAAAGCAGACACT
TGGGATGCAAAGACACTGATGGAATGCTGTAGGCCTGATCATGGTTATACTCATGACAGTCGGGCTGTGA
AGTTTTTGTTTGAGATTCTCAGTAGTTTTGATAATGAGCAGCAGAGGTTATTTCTCCAGTTTGTGACTGG
TAGCCCAAGATTGCCTGTTGGAGGATTCCGGAGTTTGAATCCACCTTTGACAATTGTCCGAAAGACGTTT
GAATCAACAGAAAACCCAGATGACTTCTTGCCCTCTGTAATGACTTGTGTGAACTATCTTAAGTTGCCGG
ACTATTCAAGCATTGAGATAATGCGTGAAAAACTGTTGATAGCAGCAAGAGAAGGGCAGCAGTCGTTCCA
TCTTTCCTGAGGCGCGCCGACCCAGCTTTCTTGTACAAAGTTGGCATTATAAGAAAGCATTGCTTATCAA
TTTGTTGCAACGAACAGGTCACTATCAGTCAAAATAAAATCATTATTTGCCATCCAGCTGATATCCCCTA
TAGTGAGTCGTATTACATGGTCATAGCTGTTTCCTGGCAGCTCTGGCCCGTGTCTCAAAATCTCTGATGT
TACATTGCACAAGATAAAAATATATCATCATGAACAATAAAACTGTCTGCTTACATAAACAGTAATACAA
GGGGTGTTATGAGCCATATTCAACGGGAAACGTCGAGGCCGCGATTAAATTCCAACATGGATGCTGATTT
ATATGGGTATAAATGGGCTCGCGATAATGTCGGGCAATCAGGTGCGACAATCTATCGCTTGTATGGGAAG
CCCGATGCGCCAGAGTTGTTTCTGAAACATGGCAAAGGTAGCGTTGCCAATGATGTTACAGATGAGATGG
TCAGACTAAACTGGCTGACGGAATTTATGCCTCTTCCGACCATCAAGCATTTTATCCGTACTCCTGATGA
TGCATGGTTACTCACCACTGCGATCCCCGGAAAAACAGCATTCCAGGTATTAGAAGAATATCCTGATTCA
GGTGAAAATATTGTTGATGCGCTGGCAGTGTTCCTGCGCCGGTTGCATTCGATTCCTGTTTGTAATTGTC
CTTTTAACAGCGATCGCGTATTTCGTCTCGCTCAGGCGCAATCACGAATGAATAACGGTTTGGTTGATGC
GAGTGATTTTGATGACGAGCGTAATGGCTGGCCTGTTGAACAAGTCTGGAAAGAAATGCATAAACTTTTG
CCATTCTCACCGGATTCAGTCGTCACTCATGGTGATTTCTCACTTGATAACCTTATTTTTGACGAGGGGA
AATTAATAGGTTGTATTGATGTTGGACGAGTCGGAATCGCAGACCGATACCAGGATCTTGCCATCCTATG
GAACTGCCTCGGTGAGTTTTCTCCTTCATTACAGAAACGGCTTTTTCAAAAATATGGTATTGATAATCCT
GATATGAATAAATTGCAGTTTCATTTGATGCTCGATGAGTTTTTCTAATCAGAATTGGTTAATTGGTTGT
AACACTGGCAGAGCATTACGCTGACTTGACGGGACGGCGCAAGCTCATGACCAAAATCCCTTAACGTGAG
TTACGCGTCGTTCCACTGAGCGTCAGACCCCGTAGAAAAGATCAAAGGATCTTCTTGAGATCCTTTTTTT
CTGCGCGTAATCTGCTGCTTGCAAACAAAAAAACCACCGCTACCAGCGGTGGTTTGTTTGCCGGATCAAG
AGCTACCAACTCTTTTTCCGAAGGTAACTGGCTTCAGCAGAGCGCAGATACCAAATACTGTTCTTCTAGT
GTAGCCGTAGTTAGGCCACCACTTCAAGAACTCTGTAGCACCGCCTACATACCTCGCTCTGCTAATCCTG
TTACCAGTGGCTGCTGCCAGTGGCGATAAGTCGTGTCTTACCGGGTTGGACTCAAGACGATAGTTACCGG
ATAAGGCGCAGCGGTCGGGCTGAACGGGGGGTTCGTGCACACAGCCCAGCTTGGAGCGAACGACCTACAC
CGAACTGAGATACCTACAGCGTGAGCTATGAGAAAGCGCCACGCTTCCCGAAGGGAGAAAGGCGGACAGG
TATCCGGTAAGCGGCAGGGTCGGAACAGGAGAGCGCACGAGGGAGCTTCCAGGGGGAAACGCCTGGTATC
TTTATAGTCCTGTCGGGTTTCGCCACCTCTGACTTGAGCGTCGATTTTTGTGATGCTCGTCAGGGGGGCG
GAGCCTATGGAAAAACGCCAGCAACGCGGCCTTTTTACGGTTCCTGGCCTTTTGCTGGCCTTTTGCTCAC
ATGTT
